>Addgene plasmid #74790 | pSYC-102 | depositor full sequence | sequence record 141470 | pSYC-102 sequence 5728 bps
TCGACCATAGCCAATTCAATATGGCGTATATGGACTCATGCCAATTCAATATGGTGGATCTGGACCTGTG
CCAATTCAATATGGCGTATATGGACTCGTGCCAATTCAATATGGTGGATCTGGACCCCAGCCAATTCAAT
ATGGCGGACTTGGCACCATGCCAATTCAATATGGCGGACTTGGCACTGTGCCAACTGGGGAGGGGTCTAC
TTGGCACGGTGCCAAGTTTGAGGAGGGGTCTTGGCCCTGTGCCAAGTCCGCCATATTGAATTGGCATGGT
GCCAATAATGGCGGCCATATTGGCTATATGCCAGGATCAATATATAGGCAATATCCAATATGGCCCTATG
CCAATATGGCTATTGGCCAGGTTCAATACTATGTATTGGCCCTATGCCATATAGTATTCCATATATGGGT
TTTCCTATTGACGTAGATAGCCCCTCCCAATGGGCGGTCCCATATACCATATATGGGGCTTCCTAATACC
GCCCATAGCCACTCCCCCATTGACGTCAATGGTCTCTATATATGGTCTTTCCTATTGACGTCATATGGGC
GGTCCTATTGACGTATATGGCGCCTCCCCCATTGACGTCAATTACGGTAAATGGCCCGCCTGGCTCAATG
CCCATTGACGTCAATAGGACCACCCACCATTGACGTCAATGGGATGGCTCATTGCCCATTCATATCCGTT
CTCACGCCCCCTATTGACGTCAATGACGGTAAATGGCCCACTTGGCAGTACATCAATATCTATTAATAGT
AACTTGGCAAGTACATTACTATTGGAAGGACGCCAGGGTACATTGGCAGTACTCCCATTGACGTCAATGG
CGGTAAATGGCCCGCGATGGCTGCCAAGTACATCCCCATTGACGTCAATGGGGAGGGGCAATGACGCAAA
TGGGCGTTCCATTGACGTAAATGGGCGGTAGGCGTGCCTAATGGGAGGTCTATATAAGCAATGCTCGTTT
AGGGAACCGCCATTCTGCCTGGGGACGTCGGAGCAAGCTTGATTTAGGTGACACTATAGAATACAAGCTA
CTTGTTCTTTTTGCAGGATCCCATCGATACCATGGCTCCAAAGAAGAAGCGTAAGGTAAATCGATCGAAT
TCAAGGCCTCTCGAGCCTCTAGAAGGTGGCGGAATGGTGAGCAAGGGCGAGGAGCTGTTCACCGGGGTGG
TGCCCATCCTGGTCGAGCTGGACGGCGACGTAAACGGCCACAAGTTCAGCGTGTCCGGCGAGGGCGAGGG
CGATGCCACCTACGGCAAGCTGACCCTGAAGTTCATCTGCACCACCGGCAAGCTGCCCGTGCCCTGGCCC
ACCCTCGTGACCACCCTGACCTACGGCGTGCAGTGCTTCAGCCGCTACCCCGACCACATGAAGCAGCACG
ACTTCTTCAAGTCCGCCATGCCCGAAGGCTACGTCCAGGAGCGCACCATCTTCTTCAAGGACGACGGCAA
CTACAAGACCCGCGCCGAGGTGAAGTTCGAGGGCGACACCCTGGTGAACCGCATCGAGCTGAAGGGCATC
GACTTCAAGGAGGACGGCAACATCCTGGGGCACAAGCTGGAGTACAACTACAACAGCCACAACGTCTATA
TCATGGCCGACAAGCAGAAGAACGGCATCAAGGTGAACTTCAAGATCCGCCACAACATCGAGGACGGCAG
CGTGCAGCTCGCCGACCACTACCAGCAGAACACCCCCATCGGCGACGGCCCCGTGCTGCTGCCCGACAAC
CACTACCTGAGCACCCAGTCCGCCCTGAGCAAAGACCCCAACGAGAAGCGCGATCACATGGTCCTGCTGG
AGTTCGTGACCGCCGCCGGGATCACTCTCGGCATGGACGAGCTGTACAAGCTTAAGGAGCTCGCATGCGG
AAGCGGAGAGGGCAGAGGAAGTCTGCTAACATGCGGTGACGTCGAGGAGAATCCTGGACCTAGATCTACC
ATGGTGAGCAAGGGCGAGGAGGACAACATGGCCATCATCAAGGAGTTCATGCGCTTCAAGGTGCACATGG
AGGGCTCCGTGAACGGCCACGAGTTCGAGATCGAGGGCGAGGGCGAGGGCCGCCCCTACGAGGGCACCCA
GACCGCCAAGCTGAAGGTGACCAAGGGCGGCCCCCTGCCCTTCGCCTGGGACATCCTGTCCCCTCAGTTC
ATGTACGGCTCCAAGGCCTACGTGAAGCACCCCGCCGACATCCCCGACTACTTGAAGCTGTCCTTCCCCG
AGGGCTTCAAGTGGGAGCGCGTGATGAACTTCGAGGACGGCGGCGTGGTGACCGTGACCCAGGACTCCTC
CCTGCAGGACGGCGAGTTCATCTACAAGGTGAAGCTGCGCGGCACCAACTTCCCCTCCGACGGCCCCGTA
ATGCAGAAGAAGACCATGGGCTGGGAGGCCTCCTCCGAGCGGATGTACCCCGAGGACGGCGCCCTGAAGG
GCGAGATCAAGCAGAGGCTGAAGCTGAAGGACGGCGGCCACTACGACGCCGAGGTCAAGACCACCTACAA
GGCCAAGAAGCCCGTGCAGCTGCCCGGCGCCTACAACGTCAACATCAAGCTGGACATCACCTCCCACAAC
GAGGACTACACCATCGTGGAACAGTACGAGCGCGCCGAGGGCCGCCACTCCACCGGCGGCATGGACGAGC
TGTACAAGAAGCTGAACCCTCCTGATGAGAGTGGCCCCGGCTGCATGAGCTGCAAGTGTGTGCTCTCCTG
AGCTAGCCTCCCTATAGTGAGTCGTATTACGTAGATCCAGACATGATAAGATACATTGATGAGTTTGGAC
AAACCACAACTAGAATGCAGTGAAAAAAATGCTTTATTTGTGAAATTTGTGATGCTATTGCTTTATTTGT
AACCATTATAAGCTGCAATAAACAAGTTAACAACAACAATTGCATTCATTTTATGTTTCAGGTTCAGGGG
GAGGTGTGGGAGGTTTTTTAATTCGCGGCCGCGGCGCCAATGCATTGGGCCCGGTACCCAGCTTTTGTTC
CCTTTAGTGAGGGTTAATTGCGCGCTTGGCGTAATCATGGTCATAGCTGTTTCCTGTGTGAAATTGTTAT
CCGCTCACAATTCCACACAACATACGAGCCGGAAGCATAAAGTGTAAAGCCTGGGGTGCCTAATGAGTGA
GCTAACTCACATTAATTGCGTTGCGCTCACTGCCCGCTTTCCAGTCGGGAAACCTGTCGTGCCAGCTGCA
TTAATGAATCGGCCAACGCGCGGGGAGAGGCGGTTTGCGTATTGGGCGCTCTTCCGCTTCCTCGCTCACT
GACTCGCTGCGCTCGGTCGTTCGGCTGCGGCGAGCGGTATCAGCTCACTCAAAGGCGGTAATACGGTTAT
CCACAGAATCAGGGGATAACGCAGGAAAGAACATGTGAGCAAAAGGCCAGCAAAAGGCCAGGAACCGTAA
AAAGGCCGCGTTGCTGGCGTTTTTCCATAGGCTCCGCCCCCCTGACGAGCATCACAAAAATCGACGCTCA
AGTCAGAGGTGGCGAAACCCGACAGGACTATAAAGATACCAGGCGTTTCCCCCTGGAAGCTCCCTCGTGC
GCTCTCCTGTTCCGACCCTGCCGCTTACCGGATACCTGTCCGCCTTTCTCCCTTCGGGAAGCGTGGCGCT
TTCTCATAGCTCACGCTGTAGGTATCTCAGTTCGGTGTAGGTCGTTCGCTCCAAGCTGGGCTGTGTGCAC
GAACCCCCCGTTCAGCCCGACCGCTGCGCCTTATCCGGTAACTATCGTCTTGAGTCCAACCCGGTAAGAC
ACGACTTATCGCCACTGGCAGCAGCCACTGGTAACAGGATTAGCAGAGCGAGGTATGTAGGCGGTGCTAC
AGAGTTCTTGAAGTGGTGGCCTAACTACGGCTACACTAGAAGGACAGTATTTGGTATCTGCGCTCTGCTG
AAGCCAGTTACCTTCGGAAAAAGAGTTGGTAGCTCTTGATCCGGCAAACAAACCACCGCTGGTAGCGGTG
GTTTTTTTGTTTGCAAGCAGCAGATTACGCGCAGAAAAAAAGGATCTCAAGAAGATCCTTTGATCTTTTC
TACGGGGTCTGACGCTCAGTGGAACGAAAACTCACGTTAAGGGATTTTGGTCATGAGATTATCAAAAAGG
ATCTTCACCTAGATCCTTTTAAATTAAAAATGAAGTTTTAAATCAATCTAAAGTATATATGAGTAAACTT
GGTCTGACAGTTACCAATGCTTAATCAGTGAGGCACCTATCTCAGCGATCTGTCTATTTCGTTCATCCAT
AGTTGCCTGACTCCCCGTCGTGTAGATAACTACGATACGGGAGGGCTTACCATCTGGCCCCAGTGCTGCA
ATGATACCGCGAGACCCACGCTCACCGGCTCCAGATTTATCAGCAATAAACCAGCCAGCCGGAAGGGCCG
AGCGCAGAAGTGGTCCTGCAACTTTATCCGCCTCCATCCAGTCTATTAATTGTTGCCGGGAAGCTAGAGT
AAGTAGTTCGCCAGTTAATAGTTTGCGCAACGTTGTTGCCATTGCTACAGGCATCGTGGTGTCACGCTCG
TCGTTTGGTATGGCTTCATTCAGCTCCGGTTCCCAACGATCAAGGCGAGTTACATGATCCCCCATGTTGT
GCAAAAAAGCGGTTAGCTCCTTCGGTCCTCCGATCGTTGTCAGAAGTAAGTTGGCCGCAGTGTTATCACT
CATGGTTATGGCAGCACTGCATAATTCTCTTACTGTCATGCCATCCGTAAGATGCTTTTCTGTGACTGGT
GAGTACTCAACCAAGTCATTCTGAGAATAGTGTATGCGGCGACCGAGTTGCTCTTGCCCGGCGTCAATAC
GGGATAATACCGCGCCACATAGCAGAACTTTAAAAGTGCTCATCATTGGAAAACGTTCTTCGGGGCGAAA
ACTCTCAAGGATCTTACCGCTGTTGAGATCCAGTTCGATGTAACCCACTCGTGCACCCAACTGATCTTCA
GCATCTTTTACTTTCACCAGCGTTTCTGGGTGAGCAAAAACAGGAAGGCAAAATGCCGCAAAAAAGGGAA
TAAGGGCGACACGGAAATGTTGAATACTCATACTCTTCCTTTTTCAATATTATTGAAGCATTTATCAGGG
TTATTGTCTCATGAGCGGATACATATTTGAATGTATTTAGAAAAATAAACAAATAGGGGTTCCGCGCACA
TTTCCCCGAAAAGTGCCACCTAAATTGTAAGCGTTAATATTTTGTTAAAATTCGCGTTAAATTTTTGTTA
AATCAGCTCATTTTTTAACCAATAGGCCGAAATCGGCAAAATCCCTTATAAATCAAAAGAATAGACCGAG
ATAGGGT
[37 nt withheld, positions 5328-5364]
AAAGAACGTGGACTCCAACGTCAAAGG
[49 nt withheld, positions 5392-5440]
T
[91 nt withheld, positions 5442-5532]
G
[124 nt withheld, positions 5534-5657]
CCCATTCGCCATTCAGGCTGCGCAACTGTTGGGAAGGGCGATCGGTGCGGGCCTCTTCGCTATTACGCCA
G
Features (pLannotate 1.2.2; 17 found; start..end, strand, type, name):
      3..987     +  promoter       CMV IE94 promoter: enhancer/promoter region of simian cytomegalovirus major immediate early transcription unit IE94
   1022..1040    +  promoter       SP6 promoter: promoter for bacteriophage SP6 RNA polymerase
   1154..1870    +  CDS            EGFP: EGFP is a basic (constitutively fluorescent) green fluorescent protein published in 1996, derived from Aequorea victoria. It is reported to be a rapidly-maturing weak dimer with moderate acid sensitivity.
   1961..2668    +  CDS            mCherry: mCherry is a basic (constitutively fluorescent) red fluorescent protein published in 2004, derived from Discosoma sp.. It is reported to be a very rapidly-maturing monomer with low acid sensitivity.
   2668..2731    +  CDS            H-Ras (fragment): human small GTPase proto-oncoprotein
   2741..2759    -  promoter       T7 promoter: promoter for bacteriophage T7 RNA polymerase
   2764..2898    -  polyA_signal   SV40 poly(A) signal: SV40 polyadenylation signal
   3011..3029    -  promoter       T3 promoter: promoter for bacteriophage T3 RNA polymerase
   3074..3090    -  protein_bind   lac operator: The lac repressor binds to the lac operator to inhibit transcription in E. coli. This inhibition can be relieved by adding lactose or isopropyl-β-D-thiogalactopyranoside (IPTG). lac repressor encoded by lacI
   3098..3128    -  promoter       lac promoter: promoter for the E. coli lac operon
   3143..3164    -  protein_bind   CAP binding site: CAP binding activates transcription in the presence of cAMP. E. coli catabolite activator protein
   3177..3269    -  CDS            lacI (fragment): lac repressor; lacI; The lac repressor binds to the lac operator to inhibit transcription in E. coli. This inhibition can be relieved by adding lactose or isopropyl-β-D-thiogalactopyranoside (IPTG).
   3452..4040    -  rep_origin     ori: high-copy-number ColE1/pMB1/pBR322/pUC origin of replication
   4211..5071    -  CDS            AmpR: β-lactamase; bla; confers resistance to ampicillin, carbenicillin, and related antibiotics
   5072..5176    -  promoter       AmpR promoter: bla
   5229..5657    -  rep_origin     f1 ori (sequence partly withheld): f1 bacteriophage origin of replication; arrow indicates direction of (+) strand synthesis
   5662..5728    -  CDS            lacZα (fragment): LacZα fragment of β-galactosidase; lacZ fragment
