[The description below was written by a language model from this plasmid's Addgene catalogue record and pLannotate feature annotations shown in this document.]
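Description:
pSYC-102 is a 5.7 kb expression plasmid built on the pCS4+ backbone, a CS2-type vector that supports both direct expression in vertebrate cells and in vitro synthesis of mRNA. It is maintained in E. coli through a high-copy ColE1/pUC-type origin and selected with ampicillin via the β-lactamase gene. An f1 origin and remnants of the lac promoter/operator and lacZα region are also present as backbone elements.

The roughly 1.65 kb insert is a bicistronic reporter, NLS-EGFP-T2A-mCherry-CAAX, placed downstream of the simian cytomegalovirus IE94 enhancer/promoter and an SP6 promoter, and followed by an SV40 polyadenylation signal. T7 and T3 promoters lie on the opposite strand on either side of the poly(A) region. The single open reading frame encodes EGFP carrying a nuclear localization signal, a T2A "self-cleaving" peptide, and mCherry fused to a C-terminal fragment of human H-Ras that supplies the CAAX prenylation motif for membrane targeting. The NLS and the T2A element are named in the catalogue entry but are not individually annotated in the feature table; gaps upstream of EGFP and between the two fluorescent protein sequences are consistent with their positions.

When ribosomal skipping at the 2A site is efficient, green fluorescence is confined to the nucleus and red fluorescence to the membrane. Uncleaved fusion protein would instead show both colours together, so the construct gives a visual readout of 2A processing. The associated publication compared 2A peptide cleavage efficiency in human cell lines, zebrafish and mice, and this plasmid appears to be the T2A member of that comparison. The CMV promoter suits it to transfection or DNA injection, and the SP6 promoter allows preparation of mRNA.
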