Addgene plasmid #74790: pSYC-102
Purpose: pCS4+-NLS-EGFP-T2A-mCherry-CAAX
Depositing lab: Seok-Yong Choi. Depositing organization: Chonnam National University. Publication: High Cleavage Efficiency of a 2A Peptide Derived from Porcine Teschovirus-1 in Human Cell Lines, Zebrafish and Mice. Kim JH, Lee SR, Li LH, Park HJ, Park JH, Lee KY, Kim MK, Shin BA, Choi SY. PLoS One. 2011 . 6(4):e18556. 10.1371/journal.pone.0018556 PubMed 21602908.
Backbone
  Vector backbone: pCS4+
Growth in bacteria
  Bacterial resistance: Ampicillin, 100 μg/mL
  Growth temperature: 37°C
  Growth strain: DH5alpha
  Copy number: Unknown
Gene/Insert
  Gene/Insert name: NLS-EGFP-T2A-mCherry-CAAX
  Insert size (bp): 1650
Terms and licenses: Academic/Nonprofit Terms; Industry Terms: Not Available to Industry
How to cite: pSYC-102 was a gift from Seok-Yong Choi (Addgene plasmid # 74790 ; http://n2t.net/addgene:74790 ; RRID:Addgene_74790)
