>Addgene plasmid #74790 | pSYC-102 | addgene partial sequence | sequence record 148668 | EGFP-C 5'-CATGGTCCTGCTGGAGTTCGTG-3'
GAGCTGTACAAGCTTAAGGAGCTCGCATGCGGAAGCGGAGAGGGCAGAGGAAGTCTGCTAACATGCGGTG
ACGTCGAGGAGAATCCTGGACCTAGATCTACCATGGTGAGCAAGGGCGAGGAGGACAACATGGCCATCAT
CAAGGAGTTCATGCGCTTCAAGGTGCACATGGAGGGCTCCGTGAACGGCCACGAGTTCGAGATCGAGGGC
GAGGGCGAGGGCCGCCCCTACGAGGGCACCCAGACCGCCAAGCTGAAGGTGACCAAGGGCGGCCCCCTGC
CCTTCGCCTGGGACATCCTGTCCCCTCAGTTCATGTACGGCTCCAAGGCCTACGTGAAGCACCCCGCCGA
CATCCCCGACTACTTGAAGCTGTCCTTCCCCGAGGGCTTCAAGTGGGAGCGCGTGATGAACTTCGAGGAC
GGCGGCGTGGTGACCGTGACCCAGGACTCCTCCCTGCAGGACGGCGAGTTCATCTACAAGGTGAAGCTGC
GCGGCACCAACTTCCCCTCCGACGGCCCCGTAATGCAGAAGAAGACCATGGGCTGGGAGGCCTCCTCCGA
GCGGATGTACCCCGAGGACGGCGCCCTGAAGGGCGAGATCAAGCAGAGGCTGAAGCTGAAGGACGGCGGC
CACTACGACGCCGAGGTCAAGACCACCTACAAGGCCAAGAAGCCCGTGCAGCTGCCCGGCGCCTACAACG
TCAACATCAAGCTGGACATCACCTCCCACAACGAGGACTACACCATCGTGGAACAGTACGAGCGCGCCGA
GGGCCGCCACTCCACCGGCGGCATGGACGAGCTGTACAAGAAGCTGAACCCTCCTGATGAGAGTGGCCCC
GGCTGCATGAGCTGCAAGTGTGTGCTCTCCTGAGCTA
