>Addgene plasmid #74790 | pSYC-102 | addgene partial sequence | sequence record 148670 | EBV-rev 5'-GTGGTTTGTCCAAACTCATC-3'
ATACGACTCACTATAGGGAGGCTAGCTCAGGAGAGCACACACTTGCAGCTCATGCAGCCGGGGCCACTCT
CATCAGGAGGGTTCAGCTTCTTGTACAGCTCGTCCATGCCGCCGGTGGAGTGGCGGCCCTCGGCGCGCTC
GTACTGTTCCACGATGGTGTAGTCCTCGTTGTGGGAGGTGATGTCCAGCTTGATGTTGACGTTGTAGGCG
CCGGGCAGCTGCACGGGCTTCTTGGCCTTGTAGGTGGTCTTGACCTCGGCGTCGTAGTGGCCGCCGTCCT
TCAGCTTCAGCCTCTGCTTGATCTCGCCCTTCAGGGCGCCGTCCTCGGGGTACATCCGCTCGGAGGAGGC
CTCCCAGCCCATGGTCTTCTTCTGCATTACGGGGCCGTCGGAGGGGAAGTTGGTGCCGCGCAGCTTCACC
TTGTAGATGAACTCGCCGTCCTGCAGGGAGGAGTCCTGGGTCACGGTCACCACGCCGCCGTCCTCGAAGT
TCATCACGCGCTCCCACTTGAAGCCCTCGGGGAAGGACAGCTTCAAGTAGTCGGGGATGTCGGCGGGGTG
CTTCACGTAGGCCTTGGAGCCGTACATGAACTGAGGGGACAGGATGTCCCAGGCGAG
